Addgene plasmid #146154: pAc5.1C-RLuc-GFP-PTC_D
Purpose: Insect Expression of GFP-PTC
Depositing lab: Elisa Izaurralde. Depositing organization: Max Planck Institute for Developmental Biology. Publication: SMG6 is the catalytic endonuclease that cleaves mRNAs containing nonsense codons in metazoan. Huntzinger E, Kashima I, Fauser M, Saulière J, Izaurralde E. RNA. 2008 Dec . 14(12):2609-17. 10.1261/rna.1386208 PubMed 18974281.
Backbone
  Vector backbone: Unknown
  Vector type: Insect Expression
Growth in bacteria
  Bacterial resistance: Ampicillin, 100 μg/mL
  Growth temperature: 37°C
  Growth strain: DH5alpha
  Copy number: Low Copy
Gene/Insert
  Gene/Insert name: GFP-PTC
  Species: Other
  Cloning method: Unknown
Terms and licenses: Academic/Nonprofit Terms; Industry Terms: Not Available to Industry
Depositor comments: Plasmids from this collection were made available to the research community and donated after the lab closed. Please note that the sequence provided by the depositing laboratory may be theoretical/predicted or based on Sanger sequencing results. There may be discrepancies between sequencing results obtained by Addgene and the depositor sequence. If an Addgene verified sequence is not available, please contact before placing your order to request that our lab fully sequence the plasmid.
How to cite: pAc5.1C-RLuc-GFP-PTC_D was a gift from Elisa Izaurralde (Addgene plasmid # 146154 ; http://n2t.net/addgene:146154 ; RRID:Addgene_146154)
