[The description below was written by a language model from this plasmid's Addgene catalogue record and pLannotate feature annotations shown in this document.]
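Description:
pAc5.1C-RLuc-GFP-PTC_D is an insect-cell expression plasmid of about 7 kb. The catalogue lists the backbone as unknown, but the name and the annotated parts point to a pAc5.1-type vector. It is propagated in E. coli through a ColE1/pUC-family origin and selected with ampicillin via the β-lactamase gene and its native promoter. The catalogue describes it as low copy, although the annotated origin is of the high-copy type. Short fragments of a tetracycline resistance gene and of SV40 large T antigen are also detected; these appear to be non-functional backbone remnants.

The expression cassette is driven by the Drosophila melanogaster actin 5C promoter, a strong constitutive promoter commonly used in cultured fly cells. Downstream lie a Renilla luciferase coding sequence and then an EGFP coding sequence separated by only a short linker, followed by a V5 epitope tag sequence and an SV40 polyadenylation signal. The insert name, GFP-PTC, indicates that the GFP portion carries a premature termination codon, but the feature table does not mark its position, so the exact site, and whether the downstream V5 tag is ever translated, cannot be determined from the record.

A transcript of this design would serve as a nonsense-mediated mRNA decay reporter: the upstream luciferase region extends the message, while the premature stop codon would mark it for surveillance. This fits the associated publication, which concerns endonucleolytic cleavage of nonsense codon-containing mRNAs by SMG6 in metazoans. The depositor sequence may be theoretical or only partially verified.
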