Features (pLannotate 1.2.2; 10 found; start..end, strand, type, name):
     56..2568    +  promoter       Ac5 promoter: Drosophila melanogaster actin 5C promoter
   2588..3520    +  CDS            LUCI_RENRE: Experimental evidence at protein level: Swiss-Prot protein existence level 1. Upon binding the substrate, the enzyme catalyzes an oxygenation, producing a very short-lived hydroperoxide that cyclizes into a dioxetanone structure, which collapses, releasing a CO(2) molecule. The spontaneous breakdown of the dioxetanone releases the energy (about 50 kcal/mole) that is necessary to generate the excited state of the coelenteramide product, which is the singlet form of the monoanion. In vivo the product undergoes the process of nonradiative energy transfer to an accessory protein, a green fluoresce
   3533..4246    +  CDS            EGFP: EGFP is a basic (constitutively fluorescent) green fluorescent protein published in 1996, derived from Aequorea victoria. It is reported to be a rapidly-maturing weak dimer with moderate acid sensitivity.
   4272..4313    +  CDS            V5 tag: epitope tag from simian virus 5
   4413..4547    -  polyA_signal   SV40 poly(A) signal: SV40 polyadenylation signal
   4570..4654    -  CDS            large T antigen (fragment): large T antigen from SV40 (simian virus 40)
   4655..5125    +  CDS            TcR (fragment): tetracycline efflux protein; tet; confers resistance to tetracycline
   5169..5757    -  rep_origin     ori: high-copy-number ColE1/pMB1/pBR322/pUC origin of replication
   5928..6788    -  CDS            AmpR: β-lactamase; bla; confers resistance to ampicillin, carbenicillin, and related antibiotics
   6789..6893    -  promoter       AmpR promoter: bla
>Addgene plasmid #146154 | pAc5.1C-RLuc-GFP-PTC_D | depositor full sequence | sequence record 288599 | Full Sequence
CTTCAAGGAATTAATTCTATATTCTAAAAACACAAATGATACTTCTAAAAAAAATCATGAATGGCATCAA
CTCTGAATCAAATCTTTGCAGATGCACCTACTTCTCATTTCCACTGTCACATCATTTTTCCAGATCTCGC
TGCCTGTTATGTGGCCCACAAACCAAGACACGTTTTATGGCCATTAAAGCTGGCTGATCGTCGCCAAACA
CCAAATACATATCAATATGTACATTCGAGAAAGAAGCGATCAAAGAAGCGTCTTCGGGCGAGTAGGAGAA
TGCGGAGGAGAAGGAGAACGAGCTGATCTAGTATCTCTCCACAATCCAATGCCAACTGACCAACTGGCCA
TATTCGGAGCAATTTGAAGCCAATTTCCATCGCCTGGCGATCGCTCCATTCTTGGCTATATGTTTTTCAC
CGTTCCCGGGGCCATTTTCAAAGACTCGTCGGTAAGATAAGATTGTGTCACTCGCTGTCTCTCTTCATTT
GTCGAAGAATGCTGAGGAATTTCGCGATGACGTCGGCGAGTATTTTGAAGAATGAGAATAATTTGTATTT
ATACGAAAATCAGTTAGTGGAATTTTCTACAAAAACATGTTATCTATAGATAATTTTGTTGCAAAATATG
TTGACTATGACAAAGATTGTATGTATATACCTTTAATGTATTCTCATTTTCTTATGTATTTATAATGGCA
ATGATGATACTGATGATATTTTAAGATGATGCCAGACCACAGGCTGATTTCTGCGTCTTTTGCCGAACGC
AGTGCATGTGCGGTTGTTGTTTTTTGGAATAGTTTCAATTTTCGGACTGTCCGCTTTGATTTCAGTTTCT
TGGCTTATTCAAAAAGCAAAGTAAAGCCAAAAAAGCGAGATGGCAATACCAAATGCGGCAAAACGGTAGT
GGAAGGAAAGGGGTGCGGGGCAGCGGAAGGAAGGGTGGGGCGGGGCGTGGCGGGGTCTGTGGCTGGGCGC
GACGTCACCGACGTTGGAGCCACTCCTTTGACCATGTGTGCGTGTGTGTATTATTCGTGTCTCGCCACTC
GCCGGTTGTTTTTTTCTTTTTATCTCGCTCTCTCTAGCGCCATCTCGTACGCATGCTCAACGCACCGCAT
GTTGCCGTGTCCTTTATGCGTCATTTTGGCTCGAAATAGGCAATTATTTAAACAAAGATTAGTCAACGAA
AACGCTAAAATAAATAAGTCTACAATATGGTTACTTATTGCCATGTGTGTGCAGCCAACGATAGCAACAA
AAGCAACAACACAGTGGCTTTCCCTCTTTCACTTTTTGTTTGCAAGCGCGTGCGAGCAAGACGGCACGAC
CGGCAAACGCAATTACGCTGACAAAGAGCAGACGAAGTTTTGGCCGAAAAACATCAAGGCGCCTGATACG
AATGCATTTGCAATAACAATTGCGATATTTAATATTGTTTATGAAGCTGTTTGACTTCAAAACACACAAA
AAAAAAAATAAAACAAATTATTTGAAAGAGAATTAGGAATCGGACAGCTTATCGTTACGGGCTAACAGCA
CACCGAGACGAAATAGCTTACCTGACGTCACAGCCTCTGGAAGAACTGCCGCCAAGCAGAGAGAGAGAGA
AAAAGAGGGAGAGCAGCTTAGACCGCATGTGCTTGTGTGTGAGGCGTCTCTCTCTTCGTCTCCTGTTTGC
GCAAACGCATAGACTGCACTGAGAAAATCGATTACCTATTTTTTATGAATGAATATTTGCACTATTACTA
TTCAAAACTATTAAGATAGCAATCACATTCAATAGCCAAATACTATACCACCTGAGCGATGCAACGAAAT
GATCAATTTGAGCAAAAATGCTGCATATTTAGGACGGCATCATTATAGAAATGCTTCTTGCTGTGTACTT
TTCTCTCGTCTGGCAGCTGTTTCGCCGTTATTGTTAAAACCGGCTTAAGTTAGGTGTGTTTTCTACGACT
AGTGATGCCCCTACTAGAAGATGTGTGTTGCACAAATGTCCCTGAATAACCAATTTGAAGTGCAGATAGC
AGTAAACGTAAGCTAATATGAATATTATTTAACTGTAATGTTTTAATATCGCTGGACATTACTAATAAAC
CCACTATAAACACATGTACATATGTATGTTTTGGCATACAATGAGTAGTTGGGGAAAAAATGTGTAAAAG
CACCGTGACCATCACAGCATAAAGATAACCAGCTGAAGTATCGAATATGAGTAACCCCCAAATTGAATCA
CATGCCGCAACTGATAGGACCCATGGAAGTACACTCTTCATGGCGATATACAAGACACACACAAGCACGA
ACACCCAGTTGCGGAGGAAATTCTCCGTAAATGAAAACCCAATCGGCGAACAATTCATACCCATATATGG
TAAAAGTTTTGAACGCGACTTGAGAGCGGAGAGCATTGCGGCTGATAAGGTTTTAGCGCTAAGCGGGCTT
TATAAAACGGGCTGCGGGACCAGTTTTCATATCACTACCGTTTGAGTTCTTGTGCTGTGTGGATACTCCT
CCCGACACAAAGCCGCTCCATCAGCCAGCAGTCGTCTAATCCAGAGACCCCGGATCGGGGTACCAACATG
ACTTCGAAAGTTTATGATCCAGAACAAAGGAAACGGATGATAACTGGTCCGCAGTGGTGGGCCAGATGTA
AACAAATGAATGTTCTTGATTCATTTATTAATTATTATGATTCAGAAAAACATGCAGAAAATGCTGTTAT
TTTTTTACATGGTAACGCGGCCTCTTCTTATTTATGGCGACATGTTGTGCCACATATTGAGCCAGTAGCG
CGGTGTATTATACCAGACCTTATTGGTATGGGCAAATCAGGCAAATCTGGTAATGGTTCTTATAGGTTAC
TTGATCATTACAAATATCTTACTGCATGGTTTGAACTTCTTAATTTACCAAAGAAGATCATTTTTGTCGG
CCATGATTGGGGTGCTTGTTTGGCATTTCATTATAGCTATGAGCATCAAGATAAGATCAAAGCAATAGTT
CACGCTGAAAGTGTAGTAGATGTGATTGAATCATGGGATGAATGGCCTGATATTGAAGAAGATATTGCGT
TGATCAAATCTGAAGAAGGAGAAAAAATGGTTTTGGAGAATAACTTCTTCGTGGAAACCATGTTGCCATC
AAAAATCATGAGAAAGTTAGAACCAGAAGAATTTGCAGCATATCTTGAACCATTCAAAGAGAAAGGTGAA
GTTCGTCGTCCAACATTATCATGGCCTCGTGAAATCCCGTTAGTAAAAGGTGGTAAACCTGACGTTGTAC
AAATTGTTAGGAATTATAATGCTTATCTACGTGCAAGTGATGATTTACCAAAAATGTTTATTGAATCGGA
CCCAGGATTCTTTTCCAATGCTATTGTTGAAGGTGCCAAGAAGTTTCCTAATACTGAATTTGTCAAAGTA
AAAGGTCTTCATTTTTCGCAAGAAGATGCACCTGATGAAATGGGAAAATATATCAAATCGTTCGTTGAGC
GAGTTCTCAAAAATGAACAAGCTCGACGTTGAATGGTGAGCAAGGGCGAGGAGCTGTTCACCGGGGTGGT
GCCCATCCTGGTCGAGCTGGACGGCGACGTAAACGGCCACAAGTTCAGCGTGTCCGGCGAGGGCGAGGGC
GATGCCACCTACGGCAAGCTGACCCTGAAGTTCATCTGCACCACCGGCAAGCTGCCCGTGCCCTGGCCCA
CCCTCGTGACCACCCTGACCTACGGCGTGCAGTGCTTCAGCCGCTACCCCGACCACATGAAGCAGCACGA
CTTCTTCAAGTCCGCCATGCCCGAAGGCTACGTCCAGGAGCGCACCATCTTCTTCAAGGACGACGGCAAC
TACAAGACCCGCGCCGAGGTGAAGTTCGAGGGCGACACCCTGGTGAACCGCATCGAGCTGAAGGGCATCG
ACTTCAAGGAGGACGGCAACATCCTGGGGCACAAGCTGGAGTACAACTACAACAGCCACAACGTCTATAT
CATGGCCGACAAGCAGAAGAACGGCATCAAGGTGAACTTCAAGATCCGCCACAACATCGAGGACGGCAGC
GTGCAGCTCGCCGACCACTACCAGCAGAACACCCCCATCGGCGACGGCCCCGTGCTGCTGCCCGACAACC
ACTACCTGAGCACCCAGTCCGCCCTGAGCAAAGACCCCAACGAGAAGCGCGATCACATGGTCCTGCTGGA
GTTCGTGACCGCCGCCGGGATCACTCTCGGCATGGACGAGCTGTACACTCGAGTCTAGAGGGCCCTTCGA
AGGTAAGCCTATCCCTAACCCTCTCCTCGGTCTCGATTCTACGCGTACCGGTCATCATCACCATCACCAT
TGAGTTTAAACCCGCTGATCAGCCTCGACTGTGCCTTCTAAGGCCTGAGCTCGCTGATCAGCCTCGATCG
AGGATCCAGACATGATAAGATACATTGATGAGTTTGGACAAACCACAACTAGAATGCAGTGAAAAAAATG
CTTTATTTGTGAAATTTGTGATGCTATTGCTTTATTTGTAACCATTATAAGCTGCAATAAACAAGTTAAC
AACAACAATTGCATTCATTTTATGTTTCAGGTTCAGGGGGAGGTGTGGGAGGTTTTTTAAAGCAAGTAAA
ACCTCTACAAATGTGGTATGGCTGATTATGATCAGTCGACCGATGCCCTTGAGAGCCTTCAACCCAGTCA
GCTCCTTCCGGTGGGCGCGGGGCATGACTATCGTCGCCGCACTTATGACTGTCTTCTTTATCATGCAACT
CGTAGGACAGGTGCCGGCAGCGCTCTGGGTCATTTTCGGCGAGGACCGCTTTCGCTGGAGCGCGACGATG
ATCGGCCTGTCGCTTGCGGTATTCGGAATCTTGCACGCCCTCGCTCAAGCCTTCGTCACTGGTCCCGCCA
CCAAACGTTTCGGCGAGAAGCAGGCCATTATCGCCGGCATGGCGGCCGACGCGCTGGGCTACGTCTTGCT
GGCGTTCGCGACGCGAGGCTGGATGGCCTTCCCCATTATGATTCTTCTCGCTTCCGGCGGCATCGGGATG
CCCGCGTTGCAGGCCATGCTGTCCAGGCAGGTAGATGACGACCATCAGGGACAGCTTCAAGGATCGCTCG
CGGCTCTTACCAGCCAGCAAAAGGCCAGGAACCGTAAAAAGGCCGCGTTGCTGGCGTTTTTCCATAGGCT
CCGCCCCCCTGACGAGCATCACAAAAATCGACGCTCAAGTCAGAGGTGGCGAAACCCGACAGGACTATAA
AGATACCAGGCGTTTCCCCCTGGAAGCTCCCTCGTGCGCTCTCCTGTTCCGACCCTGCCGCTTACCGGAT
ACCTGTCCGCCTTTCTCCCTTCGGGAAGCGTGGCGCTTTCTCAATGCTCACGCTGTAGGTATCTCAGTTC
GGTGTAGGTCGTTCGCTCCAAGCTGGGCTGTGTGCACGAACCCCCCGTTCAGCCCGACCGCTGCGCCTTA
TCCGGTAACTATCGTCTTGAGTCCAACCCGGTAAGACACGACTTATCGCCACTGGCAGCAGCCACTGGTA
ACAGGATTAGCAGAGCGAGGTATGTAGGCGGTGCTACAGAGTTCTTGAAGTGGTGGCCTAACTACGGCTA
CACTAGAAGGACAGTATTTGGTATCTGCGCTCTGCTGAAGCCAGTTACCTTCGGAAAAAGAGTTGGTAGC
TCTTGATCCGGCAAACAAACCACCGCTGGTAGCGGTGGTTTTTTTGTTTGCAAGCAGCAGATTACGCGCA
GAAAAAAAGGATCTCAAGAAGATCCTTTGATCTTTTCTACGGGGTCTGACGCTCAGTGGAACGAAAACTC
ACGTTAAGGGATTTTGGTCATGAGATTATCAAAAAGGATCTTCACCTAGATCCTTTTAAATTAAAAATGA
AGTTTTAAATCAATCTAAAGTATATATGAGTAAACTTGGTCTGACAGTTACCAATGCTTAATCAGTGAGG
CACCTATCTCAGCGATCTGTCTATTTCGTTCATCCATAGTTGCCTGACTCCCCGTCGTGTAGATAACTAC
GATACGGGAGGGCTTACCATCTGGCCCCAGTGCTGCAATGATACCGCGAGACCCACGCTCACCGGCTCCA
GATTTATCAGCAATAAACCAGCCAGCCGGAAGGGCCGAGCGCAGAAGTGGTCCTGCAACTTTATCCGCCT
CCATCCAGTCTATTAATTGTTGCCGGGAAGCTAGAGTAAGTAGTTCGCCAGTTAATAGTTTGCGCAACGT
TGTTGCCATTGCTGCAGGCATCGTGGTGTCACGCTCGTCGTTTGGTATGGCTTCATTCAGCTCCGGTTCC
CAACGATCAAGGCGAGTTACATGATCCCCCATGTTGTGCAAAAAAGCGGTTAGCTCCTTCGGTCCTCCGA
TCGTTGTCAGAAGTAAGTTGGCCGCAGTGTTATCACTCATGGTTATGGCAGCACTGCATAATTCTCTTAC
TGTCATGCCATCCGTAAGATGCTTTTCTGTGACTGGTGAGTACTCAACCAAGTCATTCTGAGAATAGTGT
ATGCGGCGACCGAGTTGCTCTTGCCCGGCGTCAACACGGGATAATACCGCGCCACATAGCAGAACTTTAA
AAGTGCTCATCATTGGAAAACGTTCTTCGGGGCGAAAACTCTCAAGGATCTTACCGCTGTTGAGATCCAG
TTCGATGTAACCCACTCGTGCACCCAACTGATCTTCAGCATCTTTTACTTTCACCAGCGTTTCTGGGTGA
GCAAAAACAGGAAGGCAAAATGCCGCAAAAAAGGGAATAAGGGCGACACGGAAATGTTGAATACTCATAC
TCTTCCTTTTTCAATATTATTGAAGCATTTATCAGGGTTATTGTCTCATGAGCGGATACATATTTGAATG
TATTTAGAAAAATAAACAAATAGGGGTTCCGCGCACATTTCCCCGAAAAGTGCCACCTGACGTCTAAGAA
ACCATTATTATCATGACATTAACCTATAAAAATAGGCGTATCACGAGGCCCTTTCGT
